Addgene plasmid #107805: pHBS1038 TDP43 RRM-GFP 4xΦ
Purpose: To test the effect of sequence on TDP43 droplet properties
Depositing lab: Rajat Rohatgi. Depositing organization: Stanford University. Publication: Phase separation-deficient TDP43 remains functional in splicing. Schmidt HB, Barreau A, Rohatgi R. Nat Commun. 2019 Oct 25;10(1):4890. doi: 10.1038/s41467-019-12740-2. PubMed 31653829.
Backbone
  Vector backbone: pCS2-Dest
  Vector type: Mammalian Expression
Growth in bacteria
  Bacterial resistance: Ampicillin, 100 μg/mL
  Growth temperature: 37°C
  Growth strain: DH5alpha
  Copy number: High Copy
Gene/Insert
  Gene/Insert name: TARDBP mutant
  Species: H. sapiens (human)
  Mutation: All hydrophobics combined to four clusters in LLPS reporter
  Entrez Gene: TARDBP (a.k.a. ALS10, TDP-43)
  Cloning method: Gibson Cloning
Terms and licenses: Academic/Nonprofit Terms; Industry Terms: Not Available to Industry
How to cite: pHBS1038 TDP43 RRM-GFP 4xΦ was a gift from Rajat Rohatgi (Addgene plasmid # 107805 ; http://n2t.net/addgene:107805 ; RRID:Addgene_107805)
