[The description below was written by a language model from this plasmid's Addgene catalogue record and pLannotate feature annotations shown in this document.]
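Description:
pHBS1038 TDP43 RRM-GFP 4xΦ is a mammalian expression plasmid of about 5.7 kb built on the pCS2-Dest backbone and assembled by Gibson cloning. It is propagated in E. coli through a high-copy ColE1/pUC-type origin and selected with ampicillin via the β-lactamase gene. An f1 origin and remnants of the lac region (lacZα and lacI fragments, lac promoter/operator) are carried over from the parental vector. Expression in mammalian cells is driven by the simian cytomegalovirus IE94 enhancer/promoter and terminated by an SV40 polyadenylation signal. An SP6 promoter lies just upstream of the insert, which in pCS2-type vectors allows in vitro transcription of sense RNA. T7 (fragment) and T3 promoters sit downstream in the opposite orientation.

The insert lies between Gateway attB1 and attB2 sites and encodes a mutant human TARDBP (TDP-43) liquid–liquid phase separation reporter. The only annotated coding feature inside it is superfolder GFP. This sits centrally, with several hundred unannotated bases on either side that presumably hold the TDP-43-derived sequences. The construct name suggests GFP stands in for the RNA-recognition motifs, but the record does not spell out this architecture. The recorded mutation regroups all the hydrophobic residues into four clusters (hence "4xΦ"); the record does not say which part of the protein is altered. The stated purpose is to test how sequence affects the properties of TDP-43 droplets, with GFP fluorescence providing the readout in cells. The two feature tables, from the depositor sequence and the repository's sequencing result, show the same features in the same order and differ by only a few nucleotides in length.
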