Features (pLannotate 1.2.2; 17 found; start..end, strand, type, name):
     35..53      +  promoter       SP6 promoter: promoter for bacteriophage SP6 RNA polymerase
    108..132     +  protein_bind   attB1: mutant version of attB; recombination site for the Gateway® BP reaction BP Clonase™
    478..1179    +  CDS            Superfolder GFP: Superfolder GFP is a basic (constitutively fluorescent) green fluorescent protein published in 2005, derived from Aequorea victoria. It is reported to be a very rapidly-maturing weak dimer.
   1660..1684    -  protein_bind   attB2: mutant version of attB; recombination site for the Gateway® BP reaction BP Clonase™
   1707..1724    -  promoter       T7 promoter (fragment): promoter for bacteriophage T7 RNA polymerase
   1729..1863    -  polyA_signal   SV40 poly(A) signal: SV40 polyadenylation signal
   1976..1994    -  promoter       T3 promoter: promoter for bacteriophage T3 RNA polymerase
   2039..2055    -  protein_bind   lac operator: The lac repressor binds to the lac operator to inhibit transcription in E. coli. This inhibition can be relieved by adding lactose or isopropyl-β-D-thiogalactopyranoside (IPTG). lac repressor encoded by lacI
   2063..2093    -  promoter       lac promoter: promoter for the E. coli lac operon
   2108..2129    -  protein_bind   CAP binding site: CAP binding activates transcription in the presence of cAMP. E. coli catabolite activator protein
   2142..2234    -  CDS            lacI (fragment): lac repressor; lacI; The lac repressor binds to the lac operator to inhibit transcription in E. coli. This inhibition can be relieved by adding lactose or isopropyl-β-D-thiogalactopyranoside (IPTG).
   2417..3005    -  rep_origin     ori: high-copy-number ColE1/pMB1/pBR322/pUC origin of replication
   3176..4036    -  CDS            AmpR: β-lactamase; bla; confers resistance to ampicillin, carbenicillin, and related antibiotics
   4037..4141    -  promoter       AmpR promoter: bla
   4194..4622    -  rep_origin     f1 ori (sequence partly withheld): f1 bacteriophage origin of replication; arrow indicates direction of (+) strand synthesis
   4627..4693    -  CDS            lacZα (fragment): LacZα fragment of β-galactosidase; lacZ fragment
   4696..5680    +  promoter       CMV IE94 promoter: enhancer/promoter region of simian cytomegalovirus major immediate early transcription unit IE94
>Addgene plasmid #107805 | pHBS1038 TDP43 RRM-GFP 4xΦ | depositor full sequence | sequence record 203557 | pHBS1038 TDP43 RRM-GFP 4xΦ sequence 5680 bps
CGCCATTCTGCCTGGGGACGTCGGAGCAAGCTTGATTTAGGTGACACTATAGAATACAAGCTACTTGTTC
TTTTTGCAGGATCCCATCGATTCGAATTCAAGGATCAACAAGTTTGTACAAAAAAGCAGGCTGGCGCCGG
TACCACCGGTGCCACCATGGGATCCATGTCTGAATATATTCGGGTAACCGAAGATGAGAACGATGAGCCC
ATTGAAATACCATCGGAAGACGATGGGACGGTGCTGCTCTCCACGGTTACAGCCCAGTTTCCAGGGGCGT
GTGGGCTTCGCTACAGGAATCCAGTGTCTCAGTGTATGAGAGGTGTCCGGCTGGTAGAAGGAATTCTGCA
TGCCCCAGATGCTGGCTGGGGAAATCTGGTGTATGTTGTCAACTATCCAAAAGATAACAAAAGAAAAATG
GATGAGACAGATGCTTCATCAGCAGTGAAAGTGAAAAGAGCAGTCCAGAAAACATCCAGTAAAGGAGAGG
AACTATTTACAGGTACTGTGCCTATCAAAGTCGAGCTGGACGGCGACGTAAACGGCCACAAGTTCAGCGT
GCGTGGCGAGGGCGAGGGCGATGCCACCGAGGGCAAGCTGACCCTGAAGTTCATCTGCACCACCGGCAAG
CTGCCGGTGCCGTGGCCGACCCTCGTGACCACCCTGACCTACGGCGTGCAGTGCTTCAGCCGCTACCCGG
ACCACATGAAGCGTCACGACTTCTTCAAGTCCGCCATGCCGGAAGGCTACGTCCAGGAGCGCACCATCGA
GTTCAAGGACGACGGCACCTACAAGACCCGCGCGGAGGTGAAGTTCGAGGGCGACACCCTGGTGAACCGC
ATCGAGCTGAAGGGCAACGACTTCAAGGAGGACGGCAACATCCTGGGTCACAAGCTGGAGTACAACCACA
ACAGCCACAACGTCCGTATCGAAGCCGACAAGCAGAAGAACGGCATCAAGGCTAACTTCAAGATCCGCCA
CAACGTTGAGGACGGCAGCCAGCAGGAAGCCGACCACAAACAGCAGAACACCCCGATCGGCGACGGCCCG
GTGCGCCTGCCGGACAACCACTATCTGAGCACCCAGACCACGCTGAGCAAAGACCCGAACGAGAAGCGCG
ATCACATGGTCCTGAAGGAGTTCGTGACGGCAGCCGGTATCACTAAAGGTGAAGATGAAAGTGGATCCAA
TGCCGAACCTAAACATAACAGTAACCGCCAGCTGGAACGCAGCGGCAGGGGCAATCCTTTCGGCGGTGGT
TTCGGCGGCGGCTTCGGTAACCAGAATAGTAGAGGTGGAGGCGCCGGGAATAACCAGGGTAGTAACTTAG
GAATGGGCTTCGGATTCTCAGGAGGTATGAATGCCATTAATCCCGCGATGATGGCGGCGGCACAGGCGGC
CTTGCAGAGCTCCTGGGGAATGATGGGCATGCTGGCATCCCAGCAGAATCAATCAGGTCCGTCTGGAAAC
AATCAGAATCAGGGAAATATGCAGCGGGAACCGAACCAAGCCTCAGGCAATAATTCCTTTGGTTATAGCA
TCGGGTGGGGCGGTAGCAATAGCGGGGCCGCTAGCGCCTCAAATGCCGGTTCAGGCTCAAATGGGTTTGG
AGGATTTGGTGGATGGGGAATGTCTAGTATGGATTCGAAATCAAGCTAGACCCAGCTTTCTTGTACAAAG
TGGTTGATCCTCTCGAGCCTCTAGAACTATAGTGAGTCGTATTACGTAGATCCAGACATGATAAGATACA
TTGATGAGTTTGGACAAACCACAACTAGAATGCAGTGAAAAAAATGCTTTATTTGTGAAATTTGTGATGC
TATTGCTTTATTTGTAACCATTATAAGCTGCAATAAACAAGTTAACAACAACAATTGCATTCATTTTATG
TTTCAGGTTCAGGGGGAGGTGTGGGAGGTTTTTTAATTCGCGGCCGCGGCGCCAATGCATTGGGCCCGGT
ACCCAGCTTTTGTTCCCTTTAGTGAGGGTTAATTGCGCGCTTGGCGTAATCATGGTCATAGCTGTTTCCT
GTGTGAAATTGTTATCCGCTCACAATTCCACACAACATACGAGCCGGAAGCATAAAGTGTAAAGCCTGGG
GTGCCTAATGAGTGAGCTAACTCACATTAATTGCGTTGCGCTCACTGCCCGCTTTCCAGTCGGGAAACCT
GTCGTGCCAGCTGCATTAATGAATCGGCCAACGCGCGGGGAGAGGCGGTTTGCGTATTGGGCGCTCTTCC
GCTTCCTCGCTCACTGACTCGCTGCGCTCGGTCGTTCGGCTGCGGCGAGCGGTATCAGCTCACTCAAAGG
CGGTAATACGGTTATCCACAGAATCAGGGGATAACGCAGGAAAGAACATGTGAGCAAAAGGCCAGCAAAA
GGCCAGGAACCGTAAAAAGGCCGCGTTGCTGGCGTTTTTCCATAGGCTCCGCCCCCCTGACGAGCATCAC
AAAAATCGACGCTCAAGTCAGAGGTGGCGAAACCCGACAGGACTATAAAGATACCAGGCGTTTCCCCCTG
GAAGCTCCCTCGTGCGCTCTCCTGTTCCGACCCTGCCGCTTACCGGATACCTGTCCGCCTTTCTCCCTTC
GGGAAGCGTGGCGCTTTCTCATAGCTCACGCTGTAGGTATCTCAGTTCGGTGTAGGTCGTTCGCTCCAAG
CTGGGCTGTGTGCACGAACCCCCCGTTCAGCCCGACCGCTGCGCCTTATCCGGTAACTATCGTCTTGAGT
CCAACCCGGTAAGACACGACTTATCGCCACTGGCAGCAGCCACTGGTAACAGGATTAGCAGAGCGAGGTA
TGTAGGCGGTGCTACAGAGTTCTTGAAGTGGTGGCCTAACTACGGCTACACTAGAAGGACAGTATTTGGT
ATCTGCGCTCTGCTGAAGCCAGTTACCTTCGGAAAAAGAGTTGGTAGCTCTTGATCCGGCAAACAAACCA
CCGCTGGTAGCGGTGGTTTTTTTGTTTGCAAGCAGCAGATTACGCGCAGAAAAAAAGGATCTCAAGAAGA
TCCTTTGATCTTTTCTACGGGGTCTGACGCTCAGTGGAACGAAAACTCACGTTAAGGGATTTTGGTCATG
AGATTATCAAAAAGGATCTTCACCTAGATCCTTTTAAATTAAAAATGAAGTTTTAAATCAATCTAAAGTA
TATATGAGTAAACTTGGTCTGACAGTTACCAATGCTTAATCAGTGAGGCACCTATCTCAGCGATCTGTCT
ATTTCGTTCATCCATAGTTGCCTGACTCCCCGTCGTGTAGATAACTACGATACGGGAGGGCTTACCATCT
GGCCCCAGTGCTGCAATGATACCGCGAGACCCACGCTCACCGGCTCCAGATTTATCAGCAATAAACCAGC
CAGCCGGAAGGGCCGAGCGCAGAAGTGGTCCTGCAACTTTATCCGCCTCCATCCAGTCTATTAATTGTTG
CCGGGAAGCTAGAGTAAGTAGTTCGCCAGTTAATAGTTTGCGCAACGTTGTTGCCATTGCTACAGGCATC
GTGGTGTCACGCTCGTCGTTTGGTATGGCTTCATTCAGCTCCGGTTCCCAACGATCAAGGCGAGTTACAT
GATCCCCCATGTTGTGCAAAAAAGCGGTTAGCTCCTTCGGTCCTCCGATCGTTGTCAGAAGTAAGTTGGC
CGCAGTGTTATCACTCATGGTTATGGCAGCACTGCATAATTCTCTTACTGTCATGCCATCCGTAAGATGC
TTTTCTGTGACTGGTGAGTACTCAACCAAGTCATTCTGAGAATAGTGTATGCGGCGACCGAGTTGCTCTT
GCCCGGCGTCAATACGGGATAATACCGCGCCACATAGCAGAACTTTAAAAGTGCTCATCATTGGAAAACG
TTCTTCGGGGCGAAAACTCTCAAGGATCTTACCGCTGTTGAGATCCAGTTCGATGTAACCCACTCGTGCA
CCCAACTGATCTTCAGCATCTTTTACTTTCACCAGCGTTTCTGGGTGAGCAAAAACAGGAAGGCAAAATG
CCGCAAAAAAGGGAATAAGGGCGACACGGAAATGTTGAATACTCATACTCTTCCTTTTTCAATATTATTG
AAGCATTTATCAGGGTTATTGTCTCATGAGCGGATACATATTTGAATGTATTTAGAAAAATAAACAAATA
GGGGTTCCGCGCACATTTCCCCGAAAAGTGCCACCTAAATTGTAAGCGTTAATATTTTGTTAAAATTCGC
GTTAAATTTTTGTTAAATCAGCTCATTTTTTAACCAATAGGCCGAAATCGGCAAAATCCCTTATAAATCA
AAAGAATAGACCGAGATAGGGT
[37 nt withheld, positions 4293-4329]
AAAGAACGTGGACTCCAACGTCAAAGG
[49 nt withheld, positions 4357-4405]
T
[91 nt withheld, positions 4407-4497]
G
[124 nt withheld, positions 4499-4622]
CCCATTCGCCATTCAGGCTGCGCAACTGTTGGGAAGGGCGATCGGTGCGGGCCTCTTCGCTATTACGCCA
GTCGACCATAGCCAATTCAATATGGCGTATATGGACTCATGCCAATTCAATATGGTGGATCTGGACCTGT
GCCAATTCAATATGGCGTATATGGACTCGTGCCAATTCAATATGGTGGATCTGGACCCCAGCCAATTCAA
TATGGCGGACTTGGCACCATGCCAATTCAATATGGCGGACTTGGCACTGTGCCAACTGGGGAGGGGTCTA
CTTGGCACGGTGCCAAGTTTGAGGAGGGGTCTTGGCCCTGTGCCAAGTCCGCCATATTGAATTGGCATGG
TGCCAATAATGGCGGCCATATTGGCTATATGCCAGGATCAATATATAGGCAATATCCAATATGGCCCTAT
GCCAATATGGCTATTGGCCAGGTTCAATACTATGTATTGGCCCTATGCCATATAGTATTCCATATATGGG
TTTTCCTATTGACGTAGATAGCCCCTCCCAATGGGCGGTCCCATATACCATATATGGGGCTTCCTAATAC
CGCCCATAGCCACTCCCCCATTGACGTCAATGGTCTCTATATATGGTCTTTCCTATTGACGTCATATGGG
CGGTCCTATTGACGTATATGGCGCCTCCCCCATTGACGTCAATTACGGTAAATGGCCCGCCTGGCTCAAT
GCCCATTGACGTCAATAGGACCACCCACCATTGACGTCAATGGGATGGCTCATTGCCCATTCATATCCGT
TCTCACGCCCCCTATTGACGTCAATGACGGTAAATGGCCCACTTGGCAGTACATCAATATCTATTAATAG
TAACTTGGCAAGTACATTACTATTGGAAGGACGCCAGGGTACATTGGCAGTACTCCCATTGACGTCAATG
GCGGTAAATGGCCCGCGATGGCTGCCAAGTACATCCCCATTGACGTCAATGGGGAGGGGCAATGACGCAA
ATGGGCGTTCCATTGACGTAAATGGGCGGTAGGCGTGCCTAATGGGAGGTCTATATAAGCAATGCTCGTT
TAGGGAAC
