Features (pLannotate 1.2.2; 17 found; start..end, strand, type, name):
     30..48      +  promoter       SP6 promoter: promoter for bacteriophage SP6 RNA polymerase
    103..127     +  protein_bind   attB1: mutant version of attB; recombination site for the Gateway® BP reaction BP Clonase™
    473..1174    +  CDS            Superfolder GFP: Superfolder GFP is a basic (constitutively fluorescent) green fluorescent protein published in 2005, derived from Aequorea victoria. It is reported to be a very rapidly-maturing weak dimer.
   1655..1679    -  protein_bind   attB2: mutant version of attB; recombination site for the Gateway® BP reaction BP Clonase™
   1702..1719    -  promoter       T7 promoter (fragment): promoter for bacteriophage T7 RNA polymerase
   1724..1858    -  polyA_signal   SV40 poly(A) signal: SV40 polyadenylation signal
   1971..1989    -  promoter       T3 promoter: promoter for bacteriophage T3 RNA polymerase
   2034..2050    -  protein_bind   lac operator: The lac repressor binds to the lac operator to inhibit transcription in E. coli. This inhibition can be relieved by adding lactose or isopropyl-β-D-thiogalactopyranoside (IPTG). lac repressor encoded by lacI
   2058..2088    -  promoter       lac promoter: promoter for the E. coli lac operon
   2103..2124    -  protein_bind   CAP binding site: CAP binding activates transcription in the presence of cAMP. E. coli catabolite activator protein
   2137..2229    -  CDS            lacI (fragment): lac repressor; lacI; The lac repressor binds to the lac operator to inhibit transcription in E. coli. This inhibition can be relieved by adding lactose or isopropyl-β-D-thiogalactopyranoside (IPTG).
   2412..3000    -  rep_origin     ori: high-copy-number ColE1/pMB1/pBR322/pUC origin of replication
   3171..4031    -  CDS            AmpR: β-lactamase; bla; confers resistance to ampicillin, carbenicillin, and related antibiotics
   4032..4136    -  promoter       AmpR promoter: bla
   4189..4617    -  rep_origin     f1 ori (sequence partly withheld): f1 bacteriophage origin of replication; arrow indicates direction of (+) strand synthesis
   4622..4688    -  CDS            lacZα (fragment): LacZα fragment of β-galactosidase; lacZ fragment
   4695..5672    +  promoter       CMV IE94 promoter: enhancer/promoter region of simian cytomegalovirus major immediate early transcription unit IE94
>Addgene plasmid #107805 | pHBS1038 TDP43 RRM-GFP 4xΦ | addgene full sequence | sequence record 207917 | Addgene NGS Result
TTCTGCCTGGGGACGTCGGAGCAAGCTTGATTTAGGTGACACTATAGAATACAAGCTACTTGTTCTTTTT
GCAGGATCCCATCGATTCGAATTCAAGGATCAACAAGTTTGTACAAAAAAGCAGGCTGGCGCCGGTACCA
CCGGTGCCACCATGGGATCCATGTCTGAATATATTCGGGTAACCGAAGATGAGAACGATGAGCCCATTGA
AATACCATCGGAAGACGATGGGACGGTGCTGCTCTCCACGGTTACAGCCCAGTTTCCAGGGGCGTGTGGG
CTTCGCTACAGGAATCCAGTGTCTCAGTGTATGAGAGGTGTCCGGCTGGTAGAAGGAATTCTGCATGCCC
CAGATGCTGGCTGGGGAAATCTGGTGTATGTTGTCAACTATCCAAAAGATAACAAAAGAAAAATGGATGA
GACAGATGCTTCATCAGCAGTGAAAGTGAAAAGAGCAGTCCAGAAAACATCCAGTAAAGGAGAGGAACTA
TTTACAGGTACTGTGCCTATCAAAGTCGAGCTGGACGGCGACGTAAACGGCCACAAGTTCAGCGTGCGTG
GCGAGGGCGAGGGCGATGCCACCGAGGGCAAGCTGACCCTGAAGTTCATCTGCACCACCGGCAAGCTGCC
GGTGCCGTGGCCGACCCTCGTGACCACCCTGACCTACGGCGTGCAGTGCTTCAGCCGCTACCCGGACCAC
ATGAAGCGTCACGACTTCTTCAAGTCCGCCATGCCGGAAGGCTACGTCCAGGAGCGCACCATCGAGTTCA
AGGACGACGGCACCTACAAGACCCGCGCGGAGGTGAAGTTCGAGGGCGACACCCTGGTGAACCGCATCGA
GCTGAAGGGCAACGACTTCAAGGAGGACGGCAACATCCTGGGTCACAAGCTGGAGTACAACCACAACAGC
CACAACGTCCGTATCGAAGCCGACAAGCAGAAGAACGGCATCAAGGCTAACTTCAAGATCCGCCACAACG
TTGAGGACGGCAGCCAGCAGGAAGCCGACCACAAACAGCAGAACACCCCGATCGGCGACGGCCCGGTGCG
CCTGCCGGACAACCACTATCTGAGCACCCAGACCACGCTGAGCAAAGACCCGAACGAGAAGCGCGATCAC
ATGGTCCTGAAGGAGTTCGTGACGGCAGCCGGTATCACTAAAGGTGAAGATGAAAGTGGATCCAATGCCG
AACCTAAACATAACAGTAACCGCCAGCTGGAACGCAGCGGCAGGGGCAATCCTTTCGGCGGTGGTTTCGG
CGGCGGCTTCGGTAACCAGAATAGTAGAGGTGGAGGCGCCGGGAATAACCAGGGTAGTAACTTAGGAATG
GGCTTCGGATTCTCAGGAGGTATGAATGCCATTAATCCCGCGATGATGGCGGCGGCACAGGCGGCCTTGC
AGAGCTCCTGGGGAATGATGGGCATGCTGGCATCCCAGCAGAATCAATCAGGTCCGTCTGGAAACAATCA
GAATCAGGGAAATATGCAGCGGGAACCGAACCAAGCCTCAGGCAATAATTCCTTTGGTTATAGCATCGGG
TGGGGCGGTAGCAATAGCGGGGCCGCTAGCGCCTCAAATGCCGGTTCAGGCTCAAATGGGTTTGGAGGAT
TTGGTGGATGGGGAATGTCTAGTATGGATTCGAAATCAAGCTAGACCCAGCTTTCTTGTACAAAGTGGTT
GATCCTCTCGAGCCTCTAGAACTATAGTGAGTCGTATTACGTAGATCCAGACATGATAAGATACATTGAT
GAGTTTGGACAAACCACAACTAGAATGCAGTGAAAAAAATGCTTTATTTGTGAAATTTGTGATGCTATTG
CTTTATTTGTAACCATTATAAGCTGCAATAAACAAGTTAACAACAACAATTGCATTCATTTTATGTTTCA
GGTTCAGGGGGAGGTGTGGGAGGTTTTTTAATTCGCGGCCGCGGCGCCAATGCATTGGGCCCGGTACCCA
GCTTTTGTTCCCTTTAGTGAGGGTTAATTGCGCGCTTGGCGTAATCATGGTCATAGCTGTTTCCTGTGTG
AAATTGTTATCCGCTCACAATTCCACACAACATACGAGCCGGGAGCATAAAGTGTAAAGCCTGGGGTGCC
TAATGAGTGAGCTAACTCACATTAATTGCGTTGCGCTCACTGCCCGCTTTCCAGTCGGGAAACCTGTCGT
GCCAGCTGCATTAATGAATCGGCCAACGCGCGGGGAGAGGCGGTTTGCGTATTGGGCGCTCTTCCGCTTC
CTCGCTCACTGACTCGCTGCGCTCGGTCGTTCGGCTGCGGCGAGCGGTATCAGCTCACTCAAAGGCGGTA
ATACGGTTATCCACAGAATCAGGGGATAACGCAGGAAAGAACATGTGAGCAAAAGGCCAGCAAAAGGCCA
GGAACCGTAAAAAGGCCGCGTTGCTGGCGTTTTTCCATAGGCTCCGCCCCCCTGACGAGCATCACAAAAA
TCGACGCTCAAGTCAGAGGTGGCGAAACCCGACAGGACTATAAAGATACCAGGCGTTTCCCCCTGGAAGC
TCCCTCGTGCGCTCTCCTGTTCCGACCCTGCCGCTTACCGGATACCTGTCCGCCTTTCTCCCTTCGGGAA
GCGTGGCGCTTTCTCATAGCTCACGCTGTAGGTATCTCAGTTCGGTGTAGGTCGTTCGCTCCAAGCTGGG
CTGTGTGCACGAACCCCCCGTTCAGCCCGACCGCTGCGCCTTATCCGGTAACTATCGTCTTGAGTCCAAC
CCGGTAAGACACGACTTATCGCCACTGGCAGCAGCCACTGGTAACAGGATTAGCAGAGCGAGGTATGTAG
GCGGTGCTACAGAGTTCTTGAAGTGGTGGCCTAACTACGGCTACACTAGAAGAACAGTATTTGGTATCTG
CGCTCTGCTGAAGCCAGTTACCTTCGGAAAAAGAGTTGGTAGCTCTTGATCCGGCAAACAAACCACCGCT
GGTAGCGGTGGTTTTTTTGTTTGCAAGCAGCAGATTACGCGCAGAAAAAAAGGATCTCAAGAAGATCCTT
TGATCTTTTCTACGGGGTCTGACGCTCAGTGGAACGAAAACTCACGTTAAGGGATTTTGGTCATGAGATT
ATCAAAAAGGATCTTCACCTAGATCCTTTTAAATTAAAAATGAAGTTTTAAATCAATCTAAAGTATATAT
GAGTAAACTTGGTCTGACAGTTACCAATGCTTAATCAGTGAGGCACCTATCTCAGCGATCTGTCTATTTC
GTTCATCCATAGTTGCCTGACTCCCCGTCGTGTAGATAACTACGATACGGGAGGGCTTACCATCTGGCCC
CAGTGCTGCAATGATACCGCGAGACCCACGCTCACCGGCTCCAGATTTATCAGCAATAAACCAGCCAGCC
GGAAGGGCCGAGCGCAGAAGTGGTCCTGCAACTTTATCCGCCTCCATCCAGTCTATTAATTGTTGCCGGG
AAGCTAGAGTAAGTAGTTCGCCAGTTAATAGTTTGCGCAACGTTGTTGCCATTGCTACAGGCATCGTGGT
GTCACGCTCGTCGTTTGGTATGGCTTCATTCAGCTCCGGTTCCCAACGATCAAGGCGAGTTACATGATCC
CCCATGTTGTGCAAAAAAGCGGTTAGCTCCTTCGGTCCTCCGATCGTTGTCAGAAGTAAGTTGGCCGCAG
TGTTATCACTCATGGTTATGGCAGCACTGCATAATTCTCTTACTGTCATGCCATCCGTAAGATGCTTTTC
TGTGACTGGTGAGTACTCAACCAAGTCATTCTGAGAATAGTGTATGCGGCGACCGAGTTGCTCTTGCCCG
GCGTCAATACGGGATAATACCGCGCCACATAGCAGAACTTTAAAAGTGCTCATCATTGGAAAACGTTCTT
CGGGGCGAAAACTCTCAAGGATCTTACCGCTGTTGAGATCCAGTTCGATGTAACCCACTCGTGCACCCAA
CTGATCTTCAGCATCTTTTACTTTCACCAGCGTTTCTGGGTGAGCAAAAACAGGAAGGCAAAATGCCGCA
AAAAAGGGAATAAGGGCGACACGGAAATGTTGAATACTCATACTCTTCCTTTTTCAATATTATTGAAGCA
TTTATCAGGGTTATTGTCTCATGAGCGGATACATATTTGAATGTATTTAGAAAAATAAACAAATAGGGGT
TCCGCGCACATTTCCCCGAAAAGTGCCACCTAAATTGTAAGCGTTAATATTTTGTTAAAATTCGCGTTAA
ATTTTTGTTAAATCAGCTCATTTTTTAACCAATAGGCCGAAATCGGCAAAATCCCTTATAAATCAAAAGA
ATAGACCGAGATAGGGT
[37 nt withheld, positions 4288-4324]
AAAGAACGTGGACTCCAACGTCAAAGG
[49 nt withheld, positions 4352-4400]
T
[91 nt withheld, positions 4402-4492]
G
[124 nt withheld, positions 4494-4617]
CCCATTCGCCATTCAGGCTGCGCAACTGTTGGGAAGGGCGATCGGTGCGGGCCTCTTCGCTATTACGCCA
GTCGACCGCCAATTCAATATGGCGTATATGGACTCATGCCAATTCAATATGGTGGATCTGGACCTGTGCC
AATTCAATATGGCGTATATGGACTCGTGCCAATTCAATATGGTGGATCTGGACCCCAGCCAATTCAATAT
GGCGGACTTGGCACCATGCCAATTCAATATGGCGGACCTGGCACTGTGCCAACTGGGGAGGGGTCTACTT
GGCACGGTGCCAAGTTTGAGGAGGGGTCTTGGCCCTGTGCCAAGTCCGCCATATTGAATTGGCATGGTGC
CAATAATGGCGGCCATATTGGCTATATGCCAGGATCAATATATAGGCAATATCCAATATGGCCCTATGCC
AATATGGCTATTGGCCAGGTTCAATACTATGTATTGGCCCTATGCCATATAGTATTCCATATATGGGTTT
TCCTATTGACGTAGATAGCCCCTCCCAATGGGCGGTCCCATATACCATATATGGGGCTTCCTAATACCGC
CCATAGCCACTCCCCCATTGACGTCAATGGTCTCTATATATGGTCTTTCCTATTGACGTCATATGGGCGG
TCCTATTGACGTATATGGCGCCTCCCCCATTGACGTCAATTACGGTAAATGGCCCGCCTGGCTCAATGCC
CATTGACGTCAATAGGACCACCCACCATTGACGTCAATGGGATGGCTCATTGCCCATTCATATCCGTTCT
CACGCCCCCTATTGACGTCAATGACGGTAAATGGCCCACTTGGCAGTACATCAATATCTATTAATAGTAA
CTTGGCAAGTACATTACTATTGGAAGTACGCCAGGGTACATTGGCAGTACTCCCATTGACGTCAATGGCG
GTAAATGGCCCGCGATGGCTGCCAAGTACATCCCCATTGACGTCAATGGGGAGGGGCAATGACGCAAATG
GGCGTTCCATTGACGTAAATGGGCGGTAGGCGTGCCTAATGGGAGGTCTATATAAGCAATGCTCGTTTAG
GGAACCGCCA
